Addgene plasmid #108704: pETNKI-his-3C-LIC-Amp
Purpose: (Empty Backbone) Expression of a His-tagged target protein with 3C protease cleavage site.
Depositing lab: Titia Sixma. Depositing organization: Netherlands Cancer Institute. Publication: Enabling high-throughput ligation-independent cloning and protein expression for the family of ubiquitin specific proteases. Luna-Vargas MP, Christodoulou E, Alfieri A, van Dijk WJ, Stadnik M, Hibbert RG, Sahtoe DD, Clerici M, Marco VD, Littler D, Celie PH, Sixma TK, Perrakis A. J Struct Biol. 2011 Aug;175(2):113-9. doi: 10.1016/j.jsb.2011.03.017. Epub 2011 Mar 29. PubMed 21453775.
Backbone
  Vector backbone: pET28
  Backbone size (bp): 5534
  Modifications to backbone: The sequence between the NcoI and XhoI restriction sites was replaced with two KpnI sites and LIC sequence.
  Vector type: Bacterial Expression
  Promoter: T7
  Tag / fusion protein: His-3C protease cleavage site (N terminal on insert)
Growth in bacteria
  Bacterial resistance: Ampicillin, 100 μg/mL
  Growth temperature: 37°C
  Growth strain: DH5alpha
  Copy number: Low Copy
Gene/Insert
  Cloning method: Ligation Independent Cloning
  Sequencing primers: 5′ T7
Terms and licenses: Academic/Nonprofit Terms; Industry Terms: Not Available to Industry
How to cite: pETNKI-his-3C-LIC-Amp was a gift from Titia Sixma (Addgene plasmid # 108704 ; http://n2t.net/addgene:108704 ; RRID:Addgene_108704)
