[The description below was written by a language model from this plasmid's Addgene catalogue record and pLannotate feature annotations shown in this document.]
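Description:
pETNKI-his-3C-LIC-Amp is an empty bacterial expression backbone of about 5.5 kb, derived according to the record from pET28 and adapted for ligation-independent cloning (LIC). The region between the original NcoI and XhoI sites was replaced with a LIC sequence flanked by two KpnI sites, so that a target open reading frame can be annealed into the linearised vector without ligase. This format suits parallel, high-throughput construct generation. The plasmid is selected with ampicillin through a β-lactamase (AmpR) gene under its own promoter. It replicates from a ColE1/pBR322-type origin accompanied by the bom region and the rop gene, consistent with its listing as low copy. An f1 origin is also present, and short tetracycline-resistance fragments are non-functional pBR322 remnants.

Expression is driven by a T7 promoter followed directly by a lac operator and the T7 gene 10 ribosome binding site, with a T7 terminator downstream. A plasmid-borne lacI gene supplies repressor, so transcription is held off until IPTG induction in a host that provides T7 RNA polymerase. Inserted proteins receive an N-terminal His tag for metal-affinity purification, followed by a 3C protease recognition site that allows the tag to be removed afterwards.

Both feature tables (the depositor sequence and the sequencing result, which agree closely) leave this N-terminal His-3C-LIC segment unannotated in the gap after the ribosome binding site. They do annotate an HSV epitope tag, a short His-tag fragment and a small SET1-like fragment further downstream, before the terminator. The record does not say whether these downstream elements are ever translated as part of a fusion.
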