Features (pLannotate 1.2.2; 19 found; start..end, strand, type, name):
     12..467     +  rep_origin     f1 ori (sequence partly withheld): f1 bacteriophage origin of replication; arrow indicates direction of (+) strand synthesis
    494..598     +  promoter       AmpR promoter: bla
    599..1459    +  CDS            AmpR: β-lactamase; bla; confers resistance to ampicillin, carbenicillin, and related antibiotics
   1630..2218    +  rep_origin     ori: high-copy-number ColE1/pMB1/pBR322/pUC origin of replication
   2404..2546    -  misc_feature   bom: basis of mobility region from pBR322
   2648..2839    -  CDS            rop: Rop protein, which maintains plasmids at low copy number; rop
   2856..3236    +  CDS            YPB1_ECOLX: Protein predicted: Swiss-Prot protein existence level 4. From Escherichia coli.
   3308..3599    -  CDS            TcR (fragment): tetracycline efflux protein; tet; confers resistance to tetracycline
   3614..3635    -  protein_bind   CAP binding site: CAP binding activates transcription in the presence of cAMP. E. coli catabolite activator protein
   3648..4730    -  CDS            lacI: lac repressor; lacI; The lac repressor binds to the lac operator to inhibit transcription in E. coli. This inhibition can be relieved by adding lactose or isopropyl-β-D-thiogalactopyranoside (IPTG).
   4731..4808    -  promoter       lacI promoter: lacI
   4816..5095    -  CDS            TcR (fragment): tetracycline efflux protein; tet; confers resistance to tetracycline
   5117..5135    +  promoter       T7 promoter: promoter for bacteriophage T7 RNA polymerase
   5136..5160    +  protein_bind   lac operator: The lac repressor binds to the lac operator to inhibit transcription in E. coli. This inhibition can be relieved by adding lactose or isopropyl-β-D-thiogalactopyranoside (IPTG). lac repressor encoded by lacI
   5175..5197    +  RBS            RBS: efficient ribosome binding site from bacteriophage T7 gene 10 (Olins and Rangwala, 1989)
   5339..5371    +  CDS            HSV tag: HSV (herpes simplex virus) epitope tag
   5378..5395    +  CDS            9xHis (fragment): 9xHis affinity tag
   5405..5454    +  CDS            SET1 (fragment): solubility-enhancement tag derived from T7 phage gene 10B
   5462..5509    +  terminator     T7 terminator: transcription terminator for bacteriophage T7 RNA polymerase
>Addgene plasmid #108704 | pETNKI-his-3C-LIC-Amp | depositor full sequence | sequence record 204969 | pETNKI-his-3C-LIC-Amp sequence 5534 bps
TGGCGAATGGG
[124 nt withheld, positions 12-135]
C
[91 nt withheld, positions 137-227]
A
[49 nt withheld, positions 229-277]
CCTTTGACGTTGGAGTCCACGTTCTTT
[37 nt withheld, positions 305-341]
ACCCTATCTCGGTCTATTCTTTTGATTTATAAGGGATTTTGCCGATTTCGGCCTATTGGTTAAAAAATGA
GCTGATTTAACAAAAATTTAACGCGAATTTTAACAAAATATTAACGTTTACAATTTCAGGTGGCACTTTT
CGGGGAAATGTGCGCGGAACCCCTATTTGTTTATTTTTCTAAATACATTCAAATATGTATCCGCTCATGA
GACAATAACCCTGATAAATGCTTCAATAATATTGAAAAAGGAAGAGTATGAGTATTCAACATTTCCGTGT
CGCCCTTATTCCCTTTTTTGCGGCATTTTGCCTTCCTGTTTTTGCTCACCCAGAAACGCTGGTGAAAGTA
AAAGATGCTGAAGATCAGTTGGGTGCACGAGTGGGTTACATCGAACTGGATCTCAACAGCGGTAAGATCC
TTGAGAGTTTTCGCCCCGAAGAACGTTTTCCAATGATGAGCACTTTTAAAGTTCTGCTATGTGGCGCGGT
ATTATCCCGTATTGACGCCGGGCAAGAGCAACTCGGTCGCCGCATACACTATTCTCAGAATGACTTGGTT
GAGTACTCACCAGTCACAGAAAAGCATCTTACGGATGGCATGACAGTAAGAGAATTATGCAGTGCTGCCA
TAACCATGAGTGATAACACTGCGGCCAACTTACTTCTGACAACGATCGGAGGACCGAAGGAGCTAACCGC
TTTTTTGCACAACATGGGGGATCATGTAACTCGCCTTGATCGTTGGGAACCGGAGCTGAATGAAGCCATA
CCAAACGACGAGCGTGACACCACGATGCCTGCAGCAATGGCAACAACGTTGCGCAAACTATTAACTGGCG
AACTACTTACTCTAGCTTCCCGGCAACAATTAATAGACTGGATGGAGGCGGATAAAGTTGCAGGACCACT
TCTGCGCTCGGCCCTTCCGGCTGGCTGGTTTATTGCTGATAAATCTGGAGCCGGTGAGCGTGGGTCTCGC
GGTATCATTGCAGCACTGGGGCCAGATGGTAAGCCCTCCCGTATCGTAGTTATCTACACGACGGGGAGTC
AGGCAACTATGGATGAACGAAATAGACAGATCGCTGAGATAGGTGCCTCACTGATTAAGCATTGGTAACT
GTCAGACCAAGTTTACTCATATATACTTTAGATTGATTTAAAACTTCATTTTTAATTTAAAAGGATCTAG
GTGAAGATCCTTTTTGATAATCTCATGACCAAAATCCCTTAACGTGAGTTTTCGTTCCACTGAGCGTCAG
ACCCCGTAGAAAAGATCAAAGGATCTTCTTGAGATCCTTTTTTTCTGCGCGTAATCTGCTGCTTGCAAAC
AAAAAAACCACCGCTACCAGCGGTGGTTTGTTTGCCGGATCAAGAGCTACCAACTCTTTTTCCGAAGGTA
ACTGGCTTCAGCAGAGCGCAGATACCAAATACTGTCCTTCTAGTGTAGCCGTAGTTAGGCCACCACTTCA
AGAACTCTGTAGCACCGCCTACATACCTCGCTCTGCTAATCCTGTTACCAGTGGCTGCTGCCAGTGGCGA
TAAGTCGTGTCTTACCGGGTTGGACTCAAGACGATAGTTACCGGATAAGGCGCAGCGGTCGGGCTGAACG
GGGGGTTCGTGCACACAGCCCAGCTTGGAGCGAACGACCTACACCGAACTGAGATACCTACAGCGTGAGC
TATGAGAAAGCGCCACGCTTCCCGAAGGGAGAAAGGCGGACAGGTATCCGGTAAGCGGCAGGGTCGGAAC
AGGAGAGCGCACGAGGGAGCTTCCAGGGGGAAACGCCTGGTATCTTTATAGTCCTGTCGGGTTTCGCCAC
CTCTGACTTGAGCGTCGATTTTTGTGATGCTCGTCAGGGGGGCGGAGCCTATGGAAAAACGCCAGCAACG
CGGCCTTTTTACGGTTCCTGGCCTTTTGCTGGCCTTTTGCTCACATGTTCTTTCCTGCGTTATCCCCTGA
TTCTGTGGATAACCGTATTACCGCCTTTGAGTGAGCTGATACCGCTCGCCGCAGCCGAACGACCGAGCGC
AGCGAGTCAGTGAGCGAGGAAGCGGAAGAGCGCCTGATGCGGTATTTTCTCCTTACGCATCTGTGCGGTA
TTTCACACCGCATATATGGTGCACTCTCAGTACAATCTGCTCTGATGCCGCATAGTTAAGCCAGTATACA
CTCCGCTATCGCTACGTGACTGGGTCATGGCTGCGCCCCGACACCCGCCAACACCCGCTGACGCGCCCTG
ACGGGCTTGTCTGCTCCCGGCATCCGCTTACAGACAAGCTGTGACCGTCTCCGGGAGCTGCATGTGTCAG
AGGTTTTCACCGTCATCACCGAAACGCGCGAGGCAGCTGCGGTAAAGCTCATCAGCGTGGTCGTGAAGCG
ATTCACAGATGTCTGCCTGTTCATCCGCGTCCAGCTCGTTGAGTTTCTCCAGAAGCGTTAATGTCTGGCT
TCTGATAAAGCGGGCCATGTTAAGGGCGGTTTTTTCCTGTTTGGTCACTGATGCCTCCGTGTAAGGGGGA
TTTCTGTTCATGGGGGTAATGATACCGATGAAACGAGAGAGGATGCTCACGATACGGGTTACTGATGATG
AACATGCCCGGTTACTGGAACGTTGTGAGGGTAAACAACTGGCGGTATGGATGCGGCGGGACCAGAGAAA
AATCACTCAGGGTCAATGCCAGCGCTTCGTTAATACAGATGTAGGTGTTCCACAGGGTAGCCAGCAGCAT
CCTGCGATGCAGATCCGGAACATAATGGTGCAGGGCGCTGACTTCCGCGTTTCCAGACTTTACGAAACAC
GGAAACCGAAGACCATTCATGTTGTTGCTCAGGTCGCAGACGTTTTGCAGCAGCAGTCGCTTCACGTTCG
CTCGCGTATCGGTGATTCATTCTGCTAACCAGTAAGGCAACCCCGCCAGCCTAGCCGGGTCCTCAACGAC
AGGAGCACGATCATGCGCACCCGTGGGGCCGCCATGCCGGCGATAATGGCCTGCTTCTCGCCGAAACGTT
TGGTGGCGGGACCAGTGACGAAGGCTTGAGCGAGGGCGTGCAAGATTCCGAATACCGCAAGCGACAGGCC
GATCATCGTCGCGCTCCAGCGAAAGCGGTCCTCGCCGAAAATGACCCAGAGCGCTGCCGGCACCTGTCCT
ACGAGTTGCATGATAAAGAAGACAGTCATAAGTGCGGCGACGATAGTCATGCCCCGCGCCCACCGGAAGG
AGCTGACTGGGTTGAAGGCTCTCAAGGGCATCGGTCGAGATCCCGGTGCCTAATGAGTGAGCTAACTTAC
ATTAATTGCGTTGCGCTCACTGCCCGCTTTCCAGTCGGGAAACCTGTCGTGCCAGCTGCATTAATGAATC
GGCCAACGCGCGGGGAGAGGCGGTTTGCGTATTGGGCGCCAGGGTGGTTTTTCTTTTCACCAGTGAGACG
GGCAACAGCTGATTGCCCTTCACCGCCTGGCCCTGAGAGAGTTGCAGCAAGCGGTCCACGCTGGTTTGCC
CCAGCAGGCGAAAATCCTGTTTGATGGTGGTTAACGGCGGGATATAACATGAGCTGTCTTCGGTATCGTC
GTATCCCACTACCGAGATATCCGCACCAACGCGCAGCCCGGACTCGGTAATGGCGCGCATTGCGCCCAGC
GCCATCTGATCGTTGGCAACCAGCATCGCAGTGGGAACGATGCCCTCATTCAGCATTTGCATGGTTTGTT
GAAAACCGGACATGGCACTCCAGTCGCCTTCCCGTTCCGCTATCGGCTGAATTTGATTGCGAGTGAGATA
TTTATGCCAGCCAGCCAGACGCAGACGCGCCGAGACAGAACTTAATGGGCCCGCTAACAGCGCGATTTGC
TGGTGACCCAATGCGACCAGATGCTCCACGCCCAGTCGCGTACCGTCTTCATGGGAGAAAATAATACTGT
TGATGGGTGTCTGGTCAGAGACATCAAGAAATAACGCCGGAACATTAGTGCAGGCAGCTTCCACAGCAAT
GGCATCCTGGTCATCCAGCGGATAGTTAATGATCAGCCCACTGACGCGTTGCGCGAGAAGATTGTGCACC
GCCGCTTTACAGGCTTCGACGCCGCTTCGTTCTACCATCGACACCACCACGCTGGCACCCAGTTGATCGG
CGCGAGATTTAATCGCCGCGACAATTTGCGACGGCGCGTGCAGGGCCAGACTGGAGGTGGCAACGCCAAT
CAGCAACGACTGTTTGCCCGCCAGTTGTTGTGCCACGCGGTTGGGAATGTAATTCAGCTCCGCCATCGCC
GCTTCCACTTTTTCCCGCGTTTTCGCAGAAACGTGGCTGGCCTGGTTCACCACGCGGGAAACGGTCTGAT
AAGAGACACCGGCATACTCTGCGACATCGTATAACGTTACTGGTTTCACATTCACCACCCTGAATTGACT
CTCTTCCGGGCGCTATCATGCCATACCGCGAAAGGTTTTGCGCCATTCGATGGTGTCCGGGATCTCGACG
CTCTCCCTTATGCGACTCCTGCATTAGGAAGCAGCCCAGTAGTAGGTTGAGGCCGTTGAGCACCGCCGCC
GCAAGGAATGGTGCATGCAAGGAGATGGCGCCCAACAGTCCCCCGGCCACGGGGCCTGCCACCATACCCA
CGCCGAAACAAGCGCTCATGAGCCCGAAGTGGCGAGCCCGATCTTCCCCATCGGTGATGTCGGCGATATA
GGCGCCAGCAACCGCACCTGTGGCGCCGGTGATGCCGGCCACGATGCGTCCGGCGTAGAGGATCGAGATC
TCGATCCCGCGAAATTAATACGACTCACTATAGGGGAATTGTGAGCGGATAACAATTCCCCTCTAGAAAT
AATTTTGTTTAACTTTAAGAAGGAGATATACCATGGCACATCACCACCACCATCACTCCGCGGCTCTTGA
GGTGCTCTTTCAGGGACCCGGGTACCAAGAACAAAAACTCATCTCAGAAGAGGATCTGTTGGTACCCGGG
CTTCTCCTCGAGATCAAACGGGCTAGCCAGCCAGAACTCGCCCCGGAAGACCCCGAGGATGTCGAGCACC
ACCACCACCACCACTGAGATCCGGCTGCTAACAAAGCCCGAAAGGAAGCTGAGTTGGCTGCTGCCACCGC
TGAGCAATAACTAGCATAACCCCTTGGGGCCTCTAAACGGGTCTTGAGGGGTTTTTTGCTGAAAGGAGGA
ACTATATCCGGAT
