Features (pLannotate 1.2.2; 19 found; start..end, strand, type, name):
     29..457     +  rep_origin     f1 ori (sequence partly withheld): f1 bacteriophage origin of replication; arrow indicates direction of (+) strand synthesis
    510..614     +  promoter       AmpR promoter: bla
    615..1475    +  CDS            AmpR: β-lactamase; bla; confers resistance to ampicillin, carbenicillin, and related antibiotics
   1646..2234    +  rep_origin     ori: high-copy-number ColE1/pMB1/pBR322/pUC origin of replication
   2420..2559    -  misc_feature   bom: basis of mobility region from pBR322
   2661..2852    -  CDS            rop: Rop protein, which maintains plasmids at low copy number; rop
   2869..3249    +  CDS            YPB1_ECOLX: Protein predicted: Swiss-Prot protein existence level 4. From Escherichia coli.
   3321..3612    -  CDS            TcR (fragment): tetracycline efflux protein; tet; confers resistance to tetracycline
   3627..3648    -  protein_bind   CAP binding site: CAP binding activates transcription in the presence of cAMP. E. coli catabolite activator protein
   3661..4743    -  CDS            lacI: lac repressor; lacI; The lac repressor binds to the lac operator to inhibit transcription in E. coli. This inhibition can be relieved by adding lactose or isopropyl-β-D-thiogalactopyranoside (IPTG).
   4744..4821    -  promoter       lacI promoter: lacI
   4829..5108    -  CDS            TcR (fragment): tetracycline efflux protein; tet; confers resistance to tetracycline
   5130..5148    +  promoter       T7 promoter: promoter for bacteriophage T7 RNA polymerase
   5149..5173    +  protein_bind   lac operator: The lac repressor binds to the lac operator to inhibit transcription in E. coli. This inhibition can be relieved by adding lactose or isopropyl-β-D-thiogalactopyranoside (IPTG). lac repressor encoded by lacI
   5188..5210    +  RBS            RBS: efficient ribosome binding site from bacteriophage T7 gene 10 (Olins and Rangwala, 1989)
   5352..5384    +  CDS            HSV tag: HSV (herpes simplex virus) epitope tag
   5391..5408    +  CDS            9xHis (fragment): 9xHis affinity tag
   5418..5467    +  CDS            SET1 (fragment): solubility-enhancement tag derived from T7 phage gene 10B
   5475..5522    +  terminator     T7 terminator: transcription terminator for bacteriophage T7 RNA polymerase
>Addgene plasmid #108704 | pETNKI-his-3C-LIC-Amp | addgene full sequence | sequence record 208317 | Addgene NGS Result
AGGAACTATATCCGGATTGGCGAATGGG
[124 nt withheld, positions 29-152]
C
[91 nt withheld, positions 154-244]
A
[49 nt withheld, positions 246-294]
CCTTTGACGTTGGAGTCCACGTTCTTT
[37 nt withheld, positions 322-358]
ACCCTATCTCGGTCTATTCTTTTGATTTATAAGGGATTTTGCCGATTTCGGCCTATTGGTTAAAAAATGA
GCTGATTTAACAAAAATTTAACGCGAATTTTAACAAAATATTAACGCTTACAATTTAGGTGGCACTTTTC
GGGGAAATGTGCGCGGAACCCCTATTTGTTTATTTTTCTAAATACATTCAAATATGTATCCGCTCATGAG
ACAATAACCCTGATAAATGCTTCAATAATATTGAAAAAGGAAGAGTATGAGTATTCAACATTTCCGTGTC
GCCCTTATTCCCTTTTTTGCGGCATTTTGCCTTCCTGTTTTTGCTCACCCAGAAACGCTGGTGAAAGTAA
AAGATGCTGAAGATCAGTTGGGTGCACGAGTGGGTTACATCGAACTGGATCTCAACAGCGGTAAGATCCT
TGAGAGTTTTCGCCCCGAAGAACGTTTTCCAATGATGAGCACTTTTAAAGTTCTGCTATGTGGCGCGGTA
TTATCCCGTATTGACGCCGGGCAAGAGCAACTCGGTCGCCGCATACACTATTCTCAGAATGACTTGGTTG
AGTACTCACCAGTCACAGAAAAGCATCTTACGGATGGCATGACAGTAAGAGAATTATGCAGTGCTGCCAT
AACCATGAGTGATAACACTGCGGCCAACTTACTTCTGACAACGATCGGAGGACCGAAGGAGCTAACCGCT
TTTTTGCACAACATGGGGGATCATGTAACTCGCCTTGATCGTTGGGAACCGGAGCTGAATGAAGCCATAC
CAAACGACGAGCGTGACACCACGATGCCTGCAGCAATGGCAACAACGTTGCGCAAACTATTAACTGGCGA
ACTACTTACTCTAGCTTCCCGGCAACAATTAATAGACTGGATGGAGGCGGATAAAGTTGCAGGACCACTT
CTGCGCTCGGCCCTTCCGGCTGGCTGGTTTATTGCTGATAAATCTGGAGCCGGTGAGCGTGGGTCTCGCG
GTATCATTGCAGCACTGGGGCCAGATGGTAAGCCCTCCCGTATCGTAGTTATCTACACGACGGGGAGTCA
GGCAACTATGGATGAACGAAATAGACAGATCGCTGAGATAGGTGCCTCACTGATTAAGCATTGGTAACTG
TCAGACCAAGTTTACTCATATATACTTTAGATTGATTTAAAACTTCATTTTTAATTTAAAAGGATCTAGG
TGAAGATCCTTTTTGATAATCTCATGACCAAAATCCCTTAACGTGAGTTTTCGTTCCACTGAGCGTCAGA
CCCCGTAGAAAAGATCAAAGGATCTTCTTGAGATCCTTTTTTTCTGCGCGTAATCTGCTGCTTGCAAACA
AAAAAACCACCGCTACCAGCGGTGGTTTGTTTGCCGGATCAAGAGCTACCAACTCTTTTTCCGAAGGTAA
CTGGCTTCAGCAGAGCGCAGATACCAAATACTGTCCTTCTAGTGTAGCCGTAGTTAGGCCACCACTTCAA
GAACTCTGTAGCACCGCCTACATACCTCGCTCTGCTAATCCTGTTACCAGTGGCTGCTGCCAGTGGCGAT
AAGTCGTGTCTTACCGGGTTGGACTCAAGACGATAGTTACCGGATAAGGCGCAGCGGTCGGGCTGAACGG
GGGGTTCGTGCACACAGCCCAGCTTGGAGCGAACGACCTACACCGAACTGAGATACCTACAGCGTGAGCT
ATGAGAAAGCGCCACGCTTCCCGAAGGGAGAAAGGCGGACAGGTATCCGGTAAGCGGCAGGGTCGGAACA
GGAGAGCGCACGAGGGAGCTTCCAGGGGGAAACGCCTGGTATCTTTATAGTCCTGTCGGGTTTCGCCACC
TCTGACTTGAGCGTCGATTTTTGTGATGCTCGTCAGGGGGGCGGAGCCTATGGAAAAACGCCAGCAACGC
GGCCTTTTTACGGTTCCTGGCCTTTTGCTGGCCTTTTGCTCACATGTTCTTTCCTGCGTTATCCCCTGAT
TCTGTGGATAACCGTATTACCGCCTTTGAGTGAGCTGATACCGCTCGCCGCAGCCGAACGACCGAGCGCA
GCGAGTCAGTGAGCGAGGAAGCGGAAGAGCGCCTGATGCGGTATTTTCTCCTTACGCATCTGTGCGGTAT
TTCACACCGCAATGGTGCACTCTCAGTACAATCTGCTCTGATGCCGCATAGTTAAGCCAGTATACACTCC
GCTATCGCTACGTGACTGGGTCATGGCTGCGCCCCGACACCCGCCAACACCCGCTGACGCGCCCTGACGG
GCTTGTCTGCTCCCGGCATCCGCTTACAGACAAGCTGTGACCGTCTCCGGGAGCTGCATGTGTCAGAGGT
TTTCACCGTCATCACCGAAACGCGCGAGGCAGCTGCGGTAAAGCTCATCAGCGTGGTCGTGAAGCGATTC
ACAGATGTCTGCCTGTTCATCCGCGTCCAGCTCGTTGAGTTTCTCCAGAAGCGTTAATGTCTGGCTTCTG
ATAAAGCGGGCCATGTTAAGGGCGGTTTTTTCCTGTTTGGTCACTGATGCCTCCGTGTAAGGGGGATTTC
TGTTCATGGGGGTAATGATACCGATGAAACGAGAGAGGATGCTCACGATACGGGTTACTGATGATGAACA
TGCCCGGTTACTGGAACGTTGTGAGGGTAAACAACTGGCGGTATGGATGCGGCGGGACCAGAGAAAAATC
ACTCAGGGTCAATGCCAGCGCTTCGTTAATACAGATGTAGGTGTTCCACAGGGTAGCCAGCAGCATCCTG
CGATGCAGATCCGGAACATAATGGTGCAGGGCGCTGACTTCCGCGTTTCCAGACTTTACGAAACACGGAA
ACCGAAGACCATTCATGTTGTTGCTCAGGTCGCAGACGTTTTGCAGCAGCAGTCGCTTCACGTTCGCTCG
CGTATCGGTGATTCATTCTGCTAACCAGTAAGGCAACCCCGCCAGCCTAGCCGGGTCCTCAACGACAGGA
GCACGATCATGCGCACCCGTGGGGCCGCCATGCCGGCGATAATGGCCTGCTTCTCGCCGAAACGTTTGGT
GGCGGGACCAGTGACGAAGGCTTGAGCGAGGGCGTGCAAGATTCCGAATACCGCAAGCGACAGGCCGATC
ATCGTCGCGCTCCAGCGAAAGCGGTCCTCGCCGAAAATGACCCAGAGCGCTGCCGGCACCTGTCCTACGA
GTTGCATGATAAAGAAGACAGTCATAAGTGCGGCGACGATAGTCATGCCCCGCGCCCACCGGAAGGAGCT
GACTGGGTTGAAGGCTCTCAAGGGCATCGGTCGAGATCCCGGTGCCTAATGAGTGAGCTAACTTACATTA
ATTGCGTTGCGCTCACTGCCCGCTTTCCAGTCGGGAAACCTGTCGTGCCAGCTGCATTAATGAATCGGCC
AACGCGCGGGGAGAGGCGGTTTGCGTATTGGGCGCCAGGGTGGTTTTTCTTTTCACCAGTGAGACGGGCA
ACAGCTGATTGCCCTTCACCGCCTGGCCCTGAGAGAGTTGCAGCAAGCGGTCCACGCTGGTTTGCCCCAG
CAGGCGAAAATCCTGTTTGATGGTGGTTAACGGCGGGATATAACATGAGCTGTCTTCGGTATCGTCGTAT
CCCACTACCGAGATATCCGCACCAACGCGCAGCCCGGACTCGGTAATGGCGCGCATTGCGCCCAGCGCCA
TCTGATCGTTGGCAACCAGCATCGCAGTGGGAACGATGCCCTCATTCAGCATTTGCATGGTTTGTTGAAA
ACCGGACATGGCACTCCAGTCGCCTTCCCGTTCCGCTATCGGCTGAATTTGATTGCGAGTGAGATATTTA
TGCCAGCCAGCCAGACGCAGACGCGCCGAGACAGAACTTAATGGGCCCGCTAACAGCGCGATTTGCTGGT
GACCCAATGCGACCAGATGCTCCACGCCCAGTCGCGTACCGTCTTCATGGGAGAAAATAATACTGTTGAT
GGGTGTCTGGTCAGAGACATCAAGAAATAACGCCGGAACATTAGTGCAGGCAGCTTCCACAGCAATGGCA
TCCTGGTCATCCAGCGGATAGTTAATGATCAGCCCACTGACGCGTTGCGCGAGAAGATTGTGCACCGCCG
CTTTACAGGCTTCGACGCCGCTTCGTTCTACCATCGACACCACCACGCTGGCACCCAGTTGATCGGCGCG
AGATTTAATCGCCGCGACAATTTGCGACGGCGCGTGCAGGGCCAGACTGGAGGTGGCAACGCCAATCAGC
AACGACTGTTTGCCCGCCAGTTGTTGTGCCACGCGGTTGGGAATGTAATTCAGCTCCGCCATCGCCGCTT
CCACTTTTTCCCGCGTTTTCGCAGAAACGTGGCTGGCCTGGTTCACCACGCGGGAAACGGTCTGATAAGA
GACACCGGCATACTCTGCGACATCGTATAACGTTACTGGTTTCACATTCACCACCCTGAATTGACTCTCT
TCCGGGCGCTATCATGCCATACCGCGAAAGGTTTTGCGCCATTCGATGGTGTCCGGGATCTCGACGCTCT
CCCTTATGCGACTCCTGCATTAGGAAGCAGCCCAGTAGTAGGTTGAGGCCGTTGAGCACCGCCGCCGCAA
GGAATGGTGCATGCAAGGAGATGGCGCCCAACAGTCCCCCGGCCACGGGGCCTGCCACCATACCCACGCC
GAAACAAGCGCTCATGAGCCCGAAGTGGCGAGCCCGATCTTCCCCATCGGTGATGTCGGCGATATAGGCG
CCAGCAACCGCACCTGTGGCGCCGGTGATGCCGGCCACGATGCGTCCGGCGTAGAGGATCGAGATCTCGA
TCCCGCGAAATTAATACGACTCACTATAGGGGAATTGTGAGCGGATAACAATTCCCCTCTAGAAATAATT
TTGTTTAACTTTAAGAAGGAGATATACCATGGCACATCACCACCACCATCACTCCGCGGCTCTTGAGGTG
CTCTTTCAGGGACCCGGGTACCAAGAACAAAAACTCATCTCAGAAGAGGATCTGTTGGTACCCGGGCTTC
TCCTCGAGATCAAACGGGCTAGCCAGCCAGAACTCGCCCCGGAAGACCCCGAGGATGTCGAGCACCACCA
CCACCACCACTGAGATCCGGCTGCTAACAAAGCCCGAAAGGAAGCTGAGTTGGCTGCTGCCACCGCTGAG
CAATAACTAGCATAACCCCTTGGGGCCTCTAAACGGGTCTTGAGGGGTTTTTTGCTGAAAGG
